>Addgene plasmid #152761 | pGBW-m4134235 | depositor full sequence | sequence record 295773 | Full Sequence
CACCATG
[417 nt withheld, positions 8-424]
GAAAACCTTTACTTTCAGTCGGGGAAACCTATACCCAATCCACTTCTCGGCTTAGATTCTACCTAAGGAT
CCGCAGGCCTCTGCTAGCTTGACTGACTGAGATACAGCGTACCTTCAGCTCACAGACATGATAAGATACA
TTGATGAGTTTGGACAAACCACAACTAGAATGCAGTGAAAAAAATGCTTTATTTGTGAAATTTGTGATGC
TATTGCTTTATTTGTAACCATTATAAGCTGCAATAAACAAGTTAACAACAACAATTGCATTCATTTTATG
TTTCAGGTTCAGGGGGAGGTGTGGGAGGTTTTTTAAAGCAAGTAAAACCTCTACAAATGTGGTATTGGCC
CATCTCTATCGGTATCGTAGCATAACCCCTTGGGGCCTCTAAACGGGTCTTGAGGGGTTTTTTGTGCCCC
TCGGGCCGGATTGCTATCTACCGGCATTGGCGCAGAAAAAAATGCCTGATGCGACGCTGCGCGTCTTATA
CTCCCACATATGCCAGATTCAGCAACGGATACGGCTTCCCCAACTTGCCCACTTCCATACGTGTCCTCCT
TACCAGAAATTTATCCTTAAGGTCGTCAGCTATCCTGCAGGCGATCTCTCGATTTCGATCAAGACATTCC
TTTAATGGTCTTTTCTGGACACCACTAGGGGTCAGAAGTAGTTCATCAAACTTTCTTCCCTCCCTAATCT
CATTGGTTACCTTGGGCTATCGAAACTTAATTAACCAGTCAAGTCAGCTACTTGGCGAGATCGACTTGTC
TGGGTTTCGACTACGCTCAGAATTGCGTCAGTCAAGTTCGATCTGGTCCTTGCTATTGCACCCGTTCTCC
GATTACGAGTTTCATTTAAATCATGTGAGCAAAAGGCCAGCAAAAGGCCAGGAACCGTAAAAAGGCCGCG
TTGCTGGCGTTTTTCCATAGGCTCCGCCCCCCTGACGAGCATCACAAAAATCGACGCTCAAGTCAGAGGT
GGCGAAACCCGACAGGACTATAAAGATACCAGGCGTTTCCCCCTGGAAGCTCCCTCGTGCGCTCTCCTGT
TCCGACCCTGCCGCTTACCGGATACCTGTCCGCCTTTCTCCCTTCGGGAAGCGTGGCGCTTTCTCATAGC
TCACGCTGTAGGTATCTCAGTTCGGTGTAGGTCGTTCGCTCCAAGCTGGGCTGTGTGCACGAACCCCCCG
TTCAGCCCGACCGCTGCGCCTTATCCGGTAACTATCGTCTTGAGTCCAACCCGGTAAGACACGACTTATC
GCCACTGGCAGCAGCCACTGGTAACAGGATTAGCAGAGCGAGGTATGTAGGCGGTGCTACAGAGTTCTTG
AAGTGGTGGCCTAACTACGGCTACACTAGAAGAACAGTATTTGGTATCTGCGCTCTGCTGAAGCCAGTTA
CCTTCGGAAAAAGAGTTGGTAGCTCTTGATCCGGCAAACAAACCACCGCTGGTAGCGGTGGTTTTTTTGT
TTGCAAGCAGCAGATTACGCGCAGAAAAAAAGGATCTCAAGAAGATCCTTTGATCTTTTCTACGGGGTCT
GACGCTCAGTGGAACGAAAACTCACGTTAAGGGATTTTGGTCATGAGATTATCAAAAAGGATCTTCACCT
AGATCCTTTTAAATTAAAAATGAAGTTTTAAATCAATCTAAAGTATATATGAGTAAACTTGGTCTGACAG
TTACCAATGCTTAATCAGTGAGGCACCTATCTCAGCGATCTGTCTATTTCGTTCATCCATAGTTGCATTT
AAATTTCCGAACTCTCCAAGGCCCTCGTCGGAAAATCTTCAAACCTTTCGTCCGATCCATCTTGCAGGCT
ACCTCTCGAACGAACTATCGCAAGTCTCTTGGCCGGCCTTGCGCCTTGGCTATTGCTTGGCAGCGCCTAT
CGCCAGGTATTACTCCAATCCCGAATATCCGAGATCGGGATCACCCGAGAGAAGTTCAACCTACATCCTC
AATCCCGATCTATCCGAGATCCGAGGAATATCGAAATCGGGGCGCGCCTGGCCTCCGCGCCGGGTTTTGG
CGCCTCCCGCGGGCGCCCCCCTCGTCACGGCGAGCGCTGCCACGTCAGACGAAGGGCGCAGGAGCGTCCT
GATCCTTCCGCCCGGACGCTCAGGACAGCGGCCCGCTGCTCATAAGACTCGGCCTTAGAACCCCAGTATC
AGCAGAAGGACATTTTAGGACGGGACTTGGGTGACTCTAGGGCACTGGTTTTCTTTCCAGAGAGCGGAAC
AGGCGAGGAAAAGTAGTCCCTTCTCGGCGATTCTGCGGAGGGATCTCCGTGGGGCGGTGAACGCCGATGA
TTATATAAGGACGCGCCGGGTGTGGCACAGCTAGTTCCGTCGCAGCCGGGATTTGGGTCGCGGTTCTTGT
TTGTGGATCGCTGTGATCGTCACTTGGTGAGTAGCGGGCTGCTGGGCTGGCCGGGGCTTTCGTGGCCGCC
GGGCCGCTCGGTGGGACGGAAGCGTGTGGAGAGACCGCCAAGGGCTGTAGTCTGGGTCCGCGAGCAAGGT
TGCCCTGAACTGGGGGTTGGGGGGAGCGCAGCAAAATGGCGGCTGTTCCCGAGTCTTGAATGGAAGACGC
TTGTGAGGCGGGCTGTGAGGTCGTTGAAACAAGGTGGGGGGCATGGTGGGCGGCAAGAACCCAAGGTCTT
GAGCCCTTCGCTAATGCGGGAAAGCTCTTATTCGGGTGAGATGGGCTGGGCACCATCTGGGGACCCTGAC
GTGAAGTTTGTCACTGACTGGAGAACTCGGTTTGTCGTCTGTTGCGGGGGCGGCAGTTATGGCGGTGCCG
TTGGGCAGTGCACCCGTACCTTTGGGAGCGCGCGCCCTCGTCGTGTCGTGACGTCACCCGTTCTGTTGGC
TTATAATGCAGGGTGGGGCCACCTGCCGGTAGGTGTGCGGTAGGCTTTTCTCCGTCGCAGGACGCAGGGT
TCGGGCCTAGGGTAGGCTCTCCTGAATCGACAGGCGCCGGACCTCTGGTGAGGGGAGGGATAAGTGAGGC
GTCAGTTTCTTTGGTCGGTTTTATGTACCTATCTTCTTAAGTAGCTGAAGCTCCGGTTTTGAACTATGCG
CTCGGGGTTGGCGAGTGTGTTTTGTGAAGTTTTTTAGGCACCTTTTGAAATGTAATCATTTGGGTCAATA
TGTAATTTTCAGTGTTAGACTTGTAAATTGTCCGCTAAATTCTGGCCGTTTTTGGCTTTTTTGTTAGACA
ACATGGGTAAAAAGCCTGAACTCACCGCGACGTCTGTCGAGAAGTTTCTGATCGAAAAGTTCGACAGCGT
CTCCGACCTGATGCAGCTCTCGGAGGGCGAAGAATCTCGTGCTTTCAGCTTCGATGTAGGAGGGCGTGGA
TATGTCCTGCGGGTAAATAGCTGCGCCGATGGTTTCTACAAAGATCGTTATGTTTATCGGCACTTTGCAT
CCGCCGCGCTCCCGATTCCGGAAGTGCTTGACATTGGGGAGTTCAGCGAGAGCCTGACCTATTGCATCTC
CCGCCGTGCACAGGGTGTCACGTTGCAAGACCTGCCTGAAACCGAACTGCCCGCTGTTCTGCAGCCGGTC
GCGGAGGCAATGGATGCCATCGCTGCCGCCGATCTTAGCCAGACGAGCGGGTTCGGCCCATTCGGACCGC
AAGGAATCGGTCAATACACTACATGGCGTGATTTCATATGCGCGATTGCTGATCCCCATGTGTATCACTG
GCAAACTGTGATGGACGACACCGTCAGTGCGTCCGTCGCGCAGGCTCTCGATGAGCTGATGCTTTGGGCC
GAGGACTGCCCCGAAGTCCGGCACCTCGTGCACGCGGATTTCGGCTCCAACAATGTCCTGACGGACAATG
GCCGCATAACAGCGGTCATTGACTGGAGCGAGGCGATGTTCGGGGATTCCCAATACGAGGTCGCCAACAT
CTTCTTCTGGAGGCCGTGGTTGGCTTGTATGGAGCAGCAGACGCGCTACTTCGAGCGGAGGCATCCGGAG
CTTGCAGGATCGCCCCGGCTCCGGGCGTATATGCTCCGCATTGGTCTTGACCAACTCTATCAGAGCTTGG
TTGACGGCAATTTCGATGATGCAGCTTGGGCGCAGGGTCGATGCGACGCAATCGTCCGATCCGGAGCCGG
GACTGTCGGGCGTACACAAATCGCCCGCAGAAGCGCCGCCGTCTGGACCGATGGCTGTGTAGAAGTACTC
GCCGATAGTGGAAACCGACGCCCCAGCACTCGTCCGAGGGCAAAGGAATAAGCTAGTATGTAAGCCTAGT
CTTAGATAATAAAATCGCTATCCATCGAAGATGGATGTGTGTTGGTTTTTTGTGTGTGTAACGCTAGGCG
CGCCTGGTGTACCGAGAACGATCCTCTCAGTGCGAGTCTCGACGATCCATATCGTTGCTTGGCAGTCAGC
CAGTCGGAATCCAGCTTGGGACCCAGGAAGTCCAATCGTCAGATATTGTACTCAAGCCTGGTCACGGCAG
CGTACCGATCTGTTTAAACCTAGATATTGATAGTCTGATCGGTCAACGTATAATCGAGTCCTAGCTTTTG
CAAACATCTATCAAGAGACAGGATCAGCAGGAGGCTTTCGCATGAGTATTCAACATTTCCGTGTCGCCCT
TATTCCCTTTTTTGCGGCATTTTGCCTTCCTGTTTTTGCTCACCCAGAAACGCTGGTGAAAGTAAAAGAT
GCTGAAGATCAGTTGGGTGCGCGAGTGGGTTACATCGAACTGGATCTCAACAGCGGTAAGATCCTTGAGA
GTTTTCGCCCCGAAGAACGCTTTCCAATGATGAGCACTTTTAAAGTTCTGCTATGTGGCGCGGTATTATC
CCGTATTGACGCCGGGCAAGAGCAACTCGGTCGCCGCATACACTATTCTCAGAATGACTTGGTTGAGTAT
TCACCAGTCACAGAAAAGCATCTTACGGATGGCATGACAGTAAGAGAATTATGCAGTGCTGCCATAACCA
TGAGTGATAACACTGCGGCCAACTTACTTCTGACAACGATTGGAGGACCGAAGGAGCTAACCGCTTTTTT
GCACAACATGGGGGATCATGTAACTCGCCTTGATCGTTGGGAACCGGAGCTGAATGAAGCCATACCAAAC
GACGAGCGTGACACCACGATGCCTGTAGCAATGGCAACAACCTTGCGTAAACTATTAACTGGCGAACTAC
TTACTCTAGCTTCCCGGCAACAGTTGATAGACTGGATGGAGGCGGATAAAGTTGCAGGACCACTTCTGCG
CTCGGCCCTTCCGGCTGGCTGGTTTATTGCTGATAAATCTGGAGCCGGTGAGCGTGGGTCTCGCGGTATC
ATTGCAGCACTGGGGCCAGATGGTAAGCCCTCCCGTATCGTAGTTATCTACACGACGGGGAGTCAGGCAA
CTATGGATGAACGAAATAGACAGATCGCTGAGATAGGTGCCTCACTGATTAAGCATTGGTAACCGATTCT
AGGTGCATTGGCGCAGAAAAAAATGCCTGATGCGACGCTGCGCGTCTTATACTCCCACATATGCCAGATT
CAGCAACGGATACGGCTTCCCCAACTTGCCCACTTCCATACGTGTCCTCCTTACCAGAAATTTATCCTTA
AGATCGTTTAAACTCGACTCTGGCTCTATCGAATCTCCGTCGTTTCGAGCTTACGCGAACAGCCGTGGCG
CTCATTTGCTCGTCGGGCATCGAATCTCGTCAGCTATCGTCAGCTTACCTTTTTGGCAGCGATCGCGGCT
CCCGACATCTTGGACCATTAGCTCCACAGGTATCTTCTTCCCTCTAGTGGTCATAACAGCAGCTTCAGCT
ACCTCTCAATTCAAAAAACCCCTCAAGACCCGTTTAGAGGCCCCAAGGGGTTATGCTATCAATCGTTGCG
TTACACACACAAAAAACCAACACACATCCATCTTCGATGGATAGCGATTTTATTATCTAACTGCTGATCG
AGTGTAGCCAGATCTAGTAATCAATTACGGGGTCATTAGTTCATAGCCCATATATGGAGTTCCGCGTTAC
ATAACTTACGGTAAATGGCCCGCCTGGCTGACCGCCCAACGACCCCCGCCCATTGACGTCAATAATGACG
TATGTTCCCATAGTAACGCCAATAGGGACTTTCCATTGACGTCAATGGGTGGAGTATTTACGGTAAACTG
CCCACTTGGCAGTACATCAAGTGTATCATATGCCAAGTACGCCCCCTATTGACGTCAATGACGGTAAATG
GCCCGCCTGGCATTATGCCCAGTACATGACCTTATGGGACTTTCCTACTTGGCAGTACATCTACGTATTA
GTCATCGCTATTACCATGCTGATGCGGTTTTGGCAGTACATCAATGGGCGTGGATAGCGGTTTGACTCAC
GGGGATTTCCAAGTCTCCACCCCATTGACGTCAATGGGAGTTTGTTTTGGCACCAAAATCAACGGGACTT
TCCAAAATGTCGTAACAACTCCGCCCCATTGACGCAAATGGGCGGTAGGCGTGTACGGTGGGAGGTCTAT
ATAAGCAGAGCTGGTTTAGTGAACCGTCAGATCAGATCTTTGTCGATCCTACCATCCACTCGACACACCC
GCCAGCGGCCGC
Features (pLannotate 1.2.2; 19 found; start..end, strand, type, name):
    556..677     -  polyA_signal   SV40 poly(A) signal: SV40 polyadenylation signal
    700..769     -  CDS            large T antigen (fragment): large T antigen from SV40 (simian virus 40)
    792..838     +  terminator     T7 terminator: transcription terminator for bacteriophage T7 RNA polymerase
    868..1004    +  terminator     rrnG terminator: transcription terminator from the E. coli ribosomal RNA rrnG operon (Albrechtsen et al., 1991)
   1049..1120    +  misc_feature   3' β-globin insulator: insulator downstream of the human β-globin locus (Farrell et al., 2002)
   1346..1934    -  rep_origin     ori: high-copy-number ColE1/pMB1/pBR322/pUC origin of replication
   2106..2170    -  CDS            bla(M) (fragment): β-lactamase lacking the signal sequence; bla(M); allows cytosolic expression of β-lactamase
   2434..3643    +  promoter       UbC promoter: human ubiquitin C promoter
   3653..4674    +  CDS            HygR (fragment): hygromycin B phosphotransferase confers resistance to hygromycin
   4702..4750    +  polyA_signal   poly(A) signal: synthetic polyadenylation signal
   5016..5876    +  CDS            AmpR: β-lactamase; bla; confers resistance to ampicillin, carbenicillin, and related antibiotics
   5889..6025    +  terminator     rrnG terminator: transcription terminator from the E. coli ribosomal RNA rrnG operon (Albrechtsen et al., 1991)
   6170..6241    +  misc_feature   5' β-globin insulator: insulator upstream of the human β-globin locus (Farrell et al., 2002)
   6246..6292    -  terminator     T7 terminator: transcription terminator for bacteriophage T7 RNA polymerase
   6310..6358    -  polyA_signal   poly(A) signal: synthetic polyadenylation signal
   6439..6742    +  enhancer       CMV enhancer: human cytomegalovirus immediate early enhancer
   6815..6832    -  promoter       CMV promoter (fragment): human cytomegalovirus (CMV) immediate early promoter
   6895..6946    +  promoter       CMVd2 promoter: truncated human cytomegalovirus (CMV) immediate early promoter that yields moderately reduced expression relative to the full-length promoter
   7012..424     +  CDS            R1A_SARS2 (fragment) (across the origin) (sequence partly withheld): Experimental evidence at protein level: Swiss-Prot protein existence level 1. [Non-structural protein 10]: Plays a pivotal role in viral transcription by stimulating both nsp14 3'-5' exoribonuclease and nsp16 2'-O-methyltransferase activities. Therefore plays an essential role in viral mRNAs cap methylation. From Severe acute respiratory syndrome coronavirus 2 (2019-nCoV) (SARS-CoV-2).
