[The description below was written by a language model from this plasmid's Addgene catalogue record and pLannotate feature annotations shown in this document.]
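Description:
pGBW-m4134235 is a mammalian expression plasmid carrying wild-type SARS-CoV-2 non-structural protein 10 (nsp10), a cleavage product of the ORF1ab polyprotein, in the pTwist_CMV_Hygro_6 backbone. It is propagated in E. coli from a high-copy ColE1/pUC-type origin under ampicillin selection through an intact AmpR (β-lactamase) gene. A short additional β-lactamase fragment is also annotated and appears to be a backbone remnant. For selection in mammalian cells, a separate cassette uses the human ubiquitin C promoter to drive hygromycin B phosphotransferase, followed by a synthetic poly(A) signal.

The roughly 416 bp nsp10 coding sequence spans the numbering origin of the 7,016 nt circular record. It lies directly downstream of the CMV immediate-early enhancer and promoter elements and upstream of an SV40 polyadenylation signal. The catalogue entry lists a backbone-encoded C-terminal V5 epitope joined through a TEV protease-cleavable linker. This would allow detection or pull-down of the protein and optional tag removal, but the automated feature table does not annotate either element separately. The backbone also contains bacterial terminators (T7 and rrnG), extra synthetic poly(A) signals and 5' and 3' β-globin insulator elements. These flank the functional units and probably limit transcriptional read-through and interference between cassettes.

In the virus, nsp10 is a cofactor that stimulates the nsp14 exoribonuclease and the nsp16 2'-O-methyltransferase, contributing to viral mRNA cap methylation. The construct suits transient expression or hygromycin-selected stable expression of tagged nsp10 in mammalian cells. The record gives no more specific application than mammalian expression.
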