Addgene plasmid #152761: pGBW-m4134235
Purpose: Mammalian expression plasmid for SARS-CoV-2 nsp10
Depositing lab: Ginkgo Bioworks & Benjie Chen. Depositing organization: Ginkgo Bioworks.
Backbone
  Vector backbone: pTwist_CMV_Hygro_6
  Backbone size w/o insert (bp): 6525
  Vector type: Mammalian Expression
  Selectable markers: Hygromycin
Growth in bacteria
  Bacterial resistance: Ampicillin, 100 μg/mL
  Growth temperature: 37°C
  Growth strain: DH5alpha
  Copy number: High Copy
Gene/Insert
  Gene/Insert name: SARS-CoV-2 nsp10
  Species: Severe acute respiratory syndrome coronavirus 2
  Insert size (bp): 416
  Mutation: wt
  Entrez Gene: ORF1ab (a.k.a. GU280_gp01)
  Promoter: CMV
  Tag / fusion protein: Cleavable TEV;V5 (C terminal on backbone)
  Cloning method: Unknown
Resource information
  A portion of this plasmid was derived from a plasmid made by: GinkgoBioworks
Depositor comments: NCBI reference sequence: YP_009725306.1
How to cite: pGBW-m4134235 was a gift from Ginkgo Bioworks & Benjie Chen (Addgene plasmid # 152761 ; http://n2t.net/addgene:152761 ; RRID:Addgene_152761)
